# Supplementary material for: Genetically programmed synthetic cells for thermo-responsive protein synthesis and cargo release
Source: Nat Chem Biol. 2024 Jul 5;20(10):1380–6. doi: 10.1038/s41589-024-01673-7 (PMC11427347; doi:10.1038/s41589-024-01673-7)
Supplement: Supplementary file 4 — Plasmid maps for all the constructs used in this study. [file 41589_2024_1673_MOESM4_ESM.zip › Plasmid Sequence Files/pT7-WT-H6.gb]

LOCUS       pT7-WT-H6               4546 bp ds-DNA     circular     28-OCT-2022
DEFINITION  .
COMMENT     aHL insert for aHL-GFP operon: CM63 & 64 Tm: 61C aHL insert for
            RNAT integration: CM65 & CM66 Tm: 64
FEATURES             Location/Qualifiers
     CDS             407..1066
                     /label="AmpR"
                     /ApEinfo_revcolor="#ffef86"
                     /ApEinfo_fwdcolor="#ffef86"
     rep_origin      1164..1846
                     /label="ColE1 origin"
                     /ApEinfo_revcolor="#9eafd2"
                     /ApEinfo_fwdcolor="#9eafd2"
     primer          2483..2508
                     /label="CM54 a-HL primer FW"
                     /note="sequence: TTCCCCATCGGTGATGTCGGCGATAT"
                     /ApEinfo_revcolor="#84b0dc"
                     /ApEinfo_fwdcolor="#84b0dc"
     misc_feature    2629..2646
                     /label="T7 promoter"
                     /ApEinfo_revcolor="#75c6a9"
                     /ApEinfo_fwdcolor="#75c6a9"
     primer_bind     2629..2648
                     /label="T7"
                     /ApEinfo_revcolor="#85dae9"
                     /ApEinfo_fwdcolor="#85dae9"
     primer          2709..2738
                     /label="CM63 aHL insert for GFP operon (FW) + strong RBS + XbaI"
                     /note="sequence: aaaaTCTAGAaggaggtaaaaATGGCAGATTCTGATATTAATATTAAAACC"
                     /ApEinfo_revcolor="#faac61"
                     /ApEinfo_fwdcolor="#faac61"
     primer          2709..2741
                     /label="CM65 aHL universal RNAT integration FW"
                     /note="sequence: AAAAAAAGTACTAAGGAGTACTAGATGGCAGATTCTGATATTAATATTAAAACCGGT"
                     /ApEinfo_revcolor="#ff9ccd"
                     /ApEinfo_fwdcolor="#ff9ccd"
     misc_feature    2709..3590
                     /label="alpha-HL"
                     /ApEinfo_revcolor="#ffef86"
                     /ApEinfo_fwdcolor="#ffef86"
     CDS             2709..3590
                     /label="Translation 2709-3590"
                     /translation="MADSDINIKTGTTDIGSNTTVKTGDLVTYDKENGMHKKVFYSFIDDKNHNKKLLVIRTKGTIAGQYRVYSEEGANKSGLAWPSAFKVQLQLPDNEVAQISDYYPRNSIDTKEYMSTLTYGFNGNVTGDDTGKIGGLIGANVSIGHTLKYVQPDFKTILESPTDKKVGWKVIFNNMVNQNWGPYDRDSWNPVYGNQLFMKTRNGSMKAADNFLDPNKASSLLSSGFSPDFATVITMDRKASKQQTNIDVIYERVRDDYQLHWTSTNWKGTNTKDKWTDRSSERYKIDWEKEEMTN"
     CDS             3591..3644
                     /label="Translation 3591-3644"
                     /translation="RGSGSSGGSSHHHHHH**"
     misc_feature    3621..3638
                     /label="6x HisTag"
                     /ApEinfo_revcolor="#b7e6d7"
                     /ApEinfo_fwdcolor="#b7e6d7"
     primer          complement(3622..3644)
                     /label="CM64 aHL insert for GFP operon (RV) + XbaI"
                     /note="sequence: aaaaTCTAGAttaaTCATTAGTGGTGATGATGATGGT"
                     /ApEinfo_revcolor="#d59687"
                     /ApEinfo_fwdcolor="#d59687"
     primer          complement(3633..3655)
                     /label="CM66 aHL insert incl. HisTag + BamHI RV"
                     /note="sequence: aaaaGGATCCAAGCTTCATTAGTGGTG"
                     /ApEinfo_revcolor="#85dae9"
                     /ApEinfo_fwdcolor="#85dae9"
     misc_feature    3714..3761
                     /label="T7 Terminator"
                     /ApEinfo_revcolor="#c6c9d1"
                     /ApEinfo_fwdcolor="#c6c9d1"
ORIGIN
        1 TTCTTGAAGA CGAAAGGGCC TCGTGATACG CCTATTTTTA TAGGTTAATG TCATGATAAT
       61 AATGGTTTCT TAGACGTCAG GTGGCACTTT TCGGGGAAAT GTGCGCGGAA CCCCTATTTG
      121 TTTATTTTTC TAAATACATT CAAATATGTA TCCGCTCATG AGACAATAAC CCTGATAAAT
      181 GCTTCAATAA TATTGAAAAA GGAAGAGTAT GAGTATTCAA CATTTCCGTG TCGCCCTTAT
      241 TCCCTTTTTT GCGGCATTTT GCCTTCCTGT TTTTGCTCAC CCAGAAACGC TGGTGAAAGT
      301 AAAAGATGCT GAAGATCAGT TGGGTGCACG AGTGGGTTAC ATCGAACTGG ATCTCAACAG
      361 CGGTAAGATC CTTGAGAGTT TTCGCCCCGA AGAACGTTTT CCAATGATGA GCACTTTTAA
      421 AGTTCTGCTA TGTGGCGCGG TATTATCCCG TGTTGACGCC GGGCAAGAGC AACTCGGTCG
      481 CCGCATACAC TATTCTCAGA ATGACTTGGT TGAGTACTCA CCAGTCACAG AAAAGCATCT
      541 TACGGATGGC ATGACAGTAA GAGAATTATG CAGTGCTGCC ATAACCATGA GTGATAACAC
      601 TGCGGCCAAC TTACTTCTGA CAACGATCGG AGGACCGAAG GAGCTAACCG CTTTTTTGCA
      661 CAACATGGGG GATCATGTAA CTCGCCTTGA TCGTTGGGAA CCGGAGCTGA ATGAAGCCAT
      721 ACCAAACGAC GAGCGTGACA CCACGATGCC TGCAGCAATG GCAACAACGT TGCGCAAACT
      781 ATTAACTGGC GAACTACTTA CTCTAGCTTC CCGGCAACAA TTAATAGACT GGATGGAGGC
      841 GGATAAAGTT GCAGGACCAC TTCTGCGCTC GGCCCTTCCG GCTGGCTGGT TTATTGCTGA
      901 TAAATCTGGA GCCGGTGAGC GTGGGTCTCG CGGTATCATT GCAGCACTGG GGCCAGATGG
      961 TAAGCCCTCC CGTATCGTAG TTATCTACAC GACGGGGAGT CAGGCAACTA TGGATGAACG
     1021 AAATAGACAG ATCGCTGAGA TAGGTGCCTC ACTGATTAAG CATTGGTAAC TGTCAGACCA
     1081 AGTTTACTCA TATATACTTT AGATTGATTT AAAACTTCAT TTTTAATTTA AAAGGATCTA
     1141 GGTGAAGATC CTTTTTGATA ATCTCATGAC CAAAATCCCT TAACGTGAGT TTTCGTTCCA
     1201 CTGAGCGTCA GACCCCGTAG AAAAGATCAA AGGATCTTCT TGAGATCCTT TTTTTCTGCG
     1261 CGTAATCTGC TGCTTGCAAA CAAAAAAACC ACCGCTACCA GCGGTGGTTT GTTTGCCGGA
     1321 TCAAGAGCTA CCAACTCTTT TTCCGAAGGT AACTGGCTTC AGCAGAGCGC AGATACCAAA
     1381 TACTGTCCTT CTAGTGTAGC CGTAGTTAGG CCACCACTTC AAGAACTCTG TAGCACCGCC
     1441 TACATACCTC GCTCTGCTAA TCCTGTTACC AGTGGCTGCT GCCAGTGGCG ATAAGTCGTG
     1501 TCTTACCGGG TTGGACTCAA GACGATAGTT ACCGGATAAG GCGCAGCGGT CGGGCTGAAC
     1561 GGGGGGTTCG TGCACACAGC CCAGCTTGGA GCGAACGACC TACACCGAAC TGAGATACCT
     1621 ACAGCGTGAG CTATGAGAAA GCGCCACGCT TCCCGAAGGG AGAAAGGCGG ACAGGTATCC
     1681 GGTAAGCGGC AGGGTCGGAA CAGGAGAGCG CACGAGGGAG CTTCCAGGGG GAAACGCCTG
     1741 GTATCTTTAT AGTCCTGTCG GGTTTCGCCA CCTCTGACTT GAGCGTCGAT TTTTGTGATG
     1801 CTCGTCAGGG GGGCGGAGCC TATGGAAAAA CGCCAGCAAC GCGGCCTTTT TACGGTTCCT
     1861 GGCCTTTTGC TGGCCTTTTG CTCACATGTT CTTTCCTGCG TTATCCCCTG ATTCTGTGGA
     1921 TAACCGTATT ACCGCCTTTG AGTGAGCTGA TACCGCTCGC CGCAGCCGAA CGACCGAGCG
     1981 CAGCGAGTCA GTGAGCGAGG AAGCGGAAGA GCGCCTGATG CGGTATTTTC TCCTTACGCA
     2041 TCTGTGCGGT ATTTCACACC GCATATATGG TGCACTCTCA GTACAATCTG CTCTGATGCC
     2101 GCATAGTTAA GCCAGTATAC ACTCCGCTAT CGCTACGTGA CTGGGTCATG GCTGCGCCCC
     2161 GACACCCGCC AACACCCGCT GACGCGCCCT GACGGGCTTG TCTGCTCCCG GCATCCGCTT
     2221 ACAGACAAGC TGTGACCGTC TCCGGGAGCT GCATGTGTCA GAGGTTTTCA CCGTCATCAC
     2281 CGAAACGCGC GAGGCAGCGC TCTCCCTTAT GCGACTCCTG CATTAGGAAG CAGCCCAGTA
     2341 GTAGGTTGAG GCCGTTGAGC ACCGCCGCCG CAAGGAATGG TGCATGCAAG GAGATGGCGC
     2401 CCAACAGTCC CCCGGCCACG GGGCCTGCCA CCATACCCAC GCCGAAACAA GCGCTCATGA
     2461 GCCCGAAGTG GCGAGCCCGA TCTTCCCCAT CGGTGATGTC GGCGATATAG GCGCCAGCAA
     2521 CCGCACCTGT GGCGCCGGTG ATGCCGGCCA CGATGCGTCC GGCGTAGAGG ATCGAGATCT
     2581 AGCCCGCCTA ATGAGCGGGC TTTTTTTTAG ATCTCGATCC CGCGAAATTA ATACGACTCA
     2641 CTATAGGGAG ACCACAACGG TTTCCCTCTA GAAATAATTT TGTTTAACTT TAAGAAGGAG
     2701 ATATACATAT GGCAGATTCT GATATTAATA TTAAAACCGG TACTACAGAT ATTGGAAGCA
     2761 ATACTACAGT AAAAACAGGT GATTTAGTCA CTTATGATAA AGAAAATGGC ATGCACAAAA
     2821 AAGTATTTTA TAGTTTTATC GATGATAAAA ATCACAATAA AAAACTGCTA GTTATTAGAA
     2881 CAAAAGGTAC CATTGCTGGT CAATATAGAG TTTATAGCGA AGAAGGTGCT AACAAAAGTG
     2941 GTTTAGCCTG GCCTTCAGCC TTTAAGGTAC AGTTGCAACT ACCTGATAAT GAAGTAGCTC
     3001 AAATATCTGA TTACTATCCA AGAAATTCGA TTGATACAAA AGAGTATATG AGTACTTTAA
     3061 CTTATGGATT CAACGGTAAT GTTACTGGTG ATGATACAGG AAAAATTGGC GGCCTTATTG
     3121 GTGCAAATGT TTCGATTGGT CATACACTGA AATATGTTCA ACCTGATTTC AAAACAATTT
     3181 TAGAGAGCCC AACTGATAAA AAAGTAGGCT GGAAAGTGAT ATTTAACAAT ATGGTGAATC
     3241 AAAATTGGGG ACCATACGAT CGAGATTCTT GGAACCCGGT ATATGGCAAT CAACTTTTCA
     3301 TGAAAACTAG AAATGGTTCT ATGAAAGCAG CAGATAACTT CCTTGATCCT AACAAAGCAA
     3361 GTTCTCTATT ATCTTCAGGG TTTTCACCAG ACTTCGCTAC AGTTATTACT ATGGATAGAA
     3421 AAGCATCCAA ACAACAAACA AATATAGATG TAATATACGA ACGAGTTCGT GATGATTACC
     3481 AATTGCATTG GACTTCAACA AATTGGAAAG GTACCAATAC TAAAGATAAA TGGACAGATC
     3541 GTTCTTCAGA AAGATATAAA ATCGATTGGG AAAAAGAAGA AATGACAAAT CGTGGTTCGG
     3601 GCTCATCTGG TGGCTCGAGT CACCATCATC ATCACCACTA ATGAAGCTTG GATCCGGCTG
     3661 CTAACAAAGC CCGAAAGGAA GCTGAGTTGG CTGCTGCCAC CGCTGAGCAA TAACTAGCAT
     3721 AACCCCTTGG GGCCTCTAAA CGGGTCTTGA GGGGTTTTTT GCTGAAAGGA GGAACTATAT
     3781 CCGGATAATT CGAGCTCGGT ACCCACCCCG GTTGATAATC AGAAAAGCCC CAAAAACAGG
     3841 AAGATTGTAT AAGCAAATAT TTAAATTGTA AACGTTAATA TTTTGTTAAA ATTCGCGTTA
     3901 AATTTTTGTT AAATCAGCTC ATTTTTTAAC CAATAGGCCG AAATCGGCAA AATCCCTTAT
     3961 AAATCAAAAG AATAGACCGA GATAGGGTTG AGTGTTGTTC CAGTTTGGAA CAAGAGTCCA
     4021 GTATTAAAGA ACGTGGACTC CAACGTCAAA GGNNNNNNNN NNNNNNNNNN NNNNNNNNNN
     4081 NNNNNNNNNN NNNNNNNNNN NTNNNNNNNN NNNNNNNNNN NNNNNNNNNN NNNNNNNNNN
     4141 NNNNNNNNNN NNNNNNNNNT GCCCCGATTT AGAGCTTGAC GGGGAAAGCC GGCGNNNNNN
     4201 NNNNNNNNNN NNNNNNNNNN NNNNNNNNNN NNNNNNNNNN NNNNNNNNNN NNNNNNNNNN
     4261 NNNNNNNNNN NNNNNNNNNN NNNNNNNNNN NNNNNNNNNN NNNNNNNNNN NNNNNNNNGG
     4321 GGATCCTCTA GAGTCGACCT GCAGGCATGC AAGCTATCCC GCAAGAGGCC CGGCAGTACC
     4381 GGCATAACCA AGCCTATGCC TACAGCATCC AGGGTGACGG TGCCGAGGAT GACGATGAGC
     4441 GCATTGTTAG ATTTCATACA CGGTGCCTGA CTGCGTTAGC AATTTAACTG TGATAAACTA
     4501 CCGCATTAAA GCTAGCTTAT CGATGATAAG CTGTCAAACA TGAGAA
//
